>Addgene plasmid #78650 | pBW215J105-Amp32C | depositor partial sequence | sequence record 146772 | backbone
TACTAGTAGCGGCCGCTGCAGTCCGGCAAAAAAACGGGCAAGGTGTCACCACCCTGCCCTTTTTCTTTAA
AACCGAAAAGATTACTTCGCGTTATGCAGGCTTCCTCGCTCACTGACTCGCTGCGCTCGGTCGTTCGGCT
GCGGCGAGCGGTATCAGCTCACTCAAAGGCGGTAATCTCGAGTCCCGTCAAGTCAGCGTAATGCTCTGCC
AGTGTTACAACCAATTAACCAATTCTGATTAGAAAAACTCATCGAGCATCAAATGAAACTGCAATTTATT
CATATCAGGATTATCAATACCATATTTTTGAAAAAGCCGTTTCTGTAATGAAGGAGAAAACTCACCGAGG
CAGTTCCATAGGATGGCAAGATCCTGGTATCGGTCTGCGATTCCGACTCGTCCAACATCAATACAACCTA
TTAATTTCCCCTCGTCAAAAATAAGGTTATCAAGTGAGAAATCACCATGAGTGACGACTGAATCCGGTGA
GAATGGCAAAAGCTTATGCATTTCTTTCCAGACTTGTTCAACAGGCCAGCCATTACGCTCGTCATCAAAA
TCACTCGCATCAACCAAACCGTTATTCATTCGTGATTGCGCCTGAGCGAGACGAAATACGCGATCGCTGT
TAAAAGGACAATTACAAACAGGAATCGAATGCAACCGGCGCAGGAACACTGCCAGCGCATCAACAATATT
TTCACCTGAATCAGGATATTCTTCTAATACCTGGAATGCTGTTTTCCCGGGGATCGCAGTGGTGAGTAAC
CATGCATCATCAGGAGTACGGATAAAATGCTTGATGGTCGGAAGAGGCATAAATTCCGTCAGCCAGTTTA
GTCTGACCATCTCATCTGTAACATCATTGGCAACGCTACCTTTGCCATGTTTCAGAAACAACTCTGGCGC
ATCGGGCTTCCCATACAATCGATAGATTGTCGCACCTGATTGCCCGACATTATCGCGAGCCCATTTATAC
CCATATAAATCAGCATCCATGTTGGAATTTAATCGCGGCCTCGAGCAAGACGTTTCCCGTTGAATATGGC
TCATAACACCCCTTGTATTACTGTTTATGTAAGCAGACAGTTTTATTGTTCATGATGATATATTTTTATC
TTGTGCAATGTAACATCAGAGATTTTGAGACACAACGTGGCTTTGTTGAATAAATCGAACTTTTGCTGAG
TTGAAGGATCAGATCACGCATCTTCCCGACAACGCAGACCGTTCCGTGGCAAAGCAAAAGTTCAAAATCA
CCAACTGGTCCACCTACAACAAAGCTCTCATCAACCGTGGCTCCCTCACTTTCTGGCTGGATGATGGGGC
GATTCAGGCCTGGTATGAGTCAGCAACACCTTCTTCACGAGGCAGACCTCAGCGCTAGCGGAGTGTATAC
TGGCTTACTATGTTGGCACTGATGAGGGTGTCAGTGAAGTGCTTCATGTGGCAGGAGAAAAAAGGCTGCA
CCGGTGCGTCAGCAGAATATGTGATACAGGATATATTCCGCTTCCTCGCTCACTGACTCGCTACGCTCGG
TCGTTCGACTGCGGCGAGCGGAAATGGCTTACGAACGGGGCGGAGATTTCCTGGAAGATGCCAGGAAGAT
ACTTAACAGGGAAGTGAGAGGGCCGCGGCAAAGCCGTTTTTCCATAGGCTCCGCCCCCCTGACAAGCATC
ACGAAATCTGACGCTCAAATCAGTGGTGGCGAAACCCGACAGGACTATAAAGATACCAGGCGTTTCCCCT
GGCGGCTCCCTCGTGCGCTCTCCTGTTCCTGCCTTTCGGTTTACCGGTGTCATTCCGCTGTTATGGCCGC
GTTTGTCTCATTCCACGCCTGACACTCAGTTCCGGGTAGGCAGTTCGCTCCAAGCTGGACTGTATGCACG
AACCCCCCGTTCAGTCCGACCGCTGCGCCTTATCCGGTAACTATCGTCTTGAGTCCAACCCGGAAAGACA
TGCAAAAGCACCACTGGCAGCAGCCACTGGTAATTGATTTAGAGGAGTTAGTCTTGAAGTCATGCGCCGG
TTAAGGCTAAACTGAAAGGACAAGTTTTGGTGACTGCGCTCCTCCAAGCCAGTTACCTCGGTTCAAAGAG
TTGGTAGCTCAGAGAACCTTCGAAAAACCGCCCTGCAAGGCGGTTTTTTCGTTTTCAGAGCAAGAGATTA
CGCGCAGACCAAAACGATCTCAAGAAGATCATCTTATTAAGGGGTCTGACGCTCAGTGGAACGAAAACTC
ACGTTAAGGGATTTTGGTCATGAGATTATCAAAAAGGATCTTCACCTAGATCCTTTTAAATTAAAAATGA
AGTTTTAAATCAATCTAAAGTATATATGAGTAAACTTGGTCTGACAGTTACCAATGCTTAATCAGTGAGG
CACCTATCTCAGCGATCTGTCTATTTCGTTCATCCATAGTTGCCTGACTCCCCGTCGTGTAGATAACTAC
GATACGGGAGGGCTTACCATCTGGCCCCAGTGCTGCAATGATACCGCGAGACCCACGCTCACCGGCTCCA
GATTTATCAGCAATAAACCAGCCAGCCGGAAGGGCCGAGCGCAGAAGTGGTCCTGCAACTTTATCCGCCT
CCATCCAGTCTATTCCATGGTGCCACCTGACGTCTAAGAAACCATTATTATCATGACATTAACCTATAAA
AATAGGCGTATCACGAGGCAGAATTTCAGATAAAAAAAATCCTTAGCTTTCGCTAAGGATGATTTCTGGA
ATTCGCGGCCGCTTCTAGAG
