>Addgene plasmid #78650 | pBW215J105-Amp32C | depositor partial sequence | sequence record 146773 | gfp
ATGCGTAAAGGAGAAGAACTTTTCACTGGAGTTGTCCCAATTCTTGTTGAATTAGATGGTGATGTTAATG
GGCACAAATTTTCTGTCAGTGGAGAGGGTGAAGGTGATGCAACATACGGAAAACTTACCCTTAAATTTAT
TTGCACTACTGGAAAACTACCTGTTCCATGGCCAACACTTGTCACTACTTTCGGTTATGGTGTTCAATGC
TTTGCGAGATACCCAGATCATATGAAACAGCATGACTTTTTCAAGAGTGCCATGCCCGAAGGTTATGTAC
AGGAAAGAACTATATTTTTCAAAGATGACGGGAACTACAAGACACGTGCTGAAGTCAAGTTTGAAGGTGA
TACCCTTGTTAATAGAATCGAGTTAAAAGGTATTGATTTTAAAGAAGATGGAAACATTCTTGGACACAAA
TTGGAATACAACTATAACTCACACAATGTATACATCATGGCAGACAAACAAAAGAATGGAATCAAAGTTA
ACTTCAAAATTAGACACAACATTGAAGATGGAAGCGTTCAACTAGCAGACCATTATCAACAAAATACTCC
AATTGGCGATGGCCCTGTCCTTTTACCAGACAACCATTACCTGTCCACACAATCTGCCCTTTCGAAAGAT
CCCAACGAAAAGAGAGACCACATGGTCCTTCTTGAGTTTGTAACAGCTGCTGGGATTACACATGGCATGG
ATGAACTATACAAATAATAA
