>Addgene plasmid #78650 | pBW215J105-Amp32C | addgene partial sequence | sequence record 154168 | GFPfusionREV 5'-CTCCACTGACAGAAAATTTG-3'
AGAATTGGGACAACTCCAGTGAAAAGTTCTTCTCCTTTACGCATCTAGTATTTCTCCTCTTTAATCTCTA
GTAGTACAAGCCCTATAGCGATAACCATGCCAGCTTAAAAATAGAAATAACTGATTGATTTATAAAGATA
TTTTAAAATGTGAAATTCTTTGTAATACAAAACTTTGCGCAAACCGTTTTTTGCCACAACAGCTTTTGGC
ACAAAAACATCGGTCAGCTTCGCAAGGGAACTGATCCGGGACCGTGACCCACTCAGCGGACATAATCCGG
CCTCTAGTATATAAACGCAGAAAGGCCCACCCGAAGGTGAGCCAGTGTGACTCTAGTAGAGAGCGTTCAC
CGACAAACAACAGATAAAACGAAAGGCCCAGTCTTTCGACTGAGCCTTTCGTTTTATTTGATGCCTGGTT
ATTAGATCTGCAATTCTTTGATGCGTCGATAGAGCGTACGGCGTGGCACGTCCAGTTCCAGGCTTACCGA
ATCCACACAATTGTCGTGGCGCTTGAGCGACTCCTGAATCAGGGCTTTTTCGATCACTCGCAATTGCGAT
TTGAGCCCACAGGCCAAGTGCTCTTCGCCCTGCGGCTCGGCGCCCAGCAAGGGGAAACCCAGCACATGGC
GTTTGGCTGCCGCCTTGAGCTCACGGATATTGCCGGGCCAGTCGTGGCCCAGCAGCACTTTGTGCAGCAG
TGGGCAAACATCGGGAACGGGAACACCGAGCTCCCTCGCGGCGGCGGCCGTAAAACGTGTG
