>Addgene plasmid #78650 | pBW215J105-Amp32C | addgene partial sequence | sequence record 154169 | MoCloR 5'-gccacctgacgtctaagaaacc-3'
AAATAGGCGTATCACGAGGCAGAATTTCAGATAAAAAAAATCCTTAGCTTTCGCTAAGGATGATTTCTGG
AATTCGCGGCCGCTTCTAGAGTTTACGGCTAGCTCAGTCCTAGGTACTATGCTAGCTACTAGAGATTAAA
GAGGAGAAATACTAGATGAGTACAGGCATCGATAAGGACGTCCGAGAGTGTTGGGGCGTAACTGCATTAT
CAGCGGGTCATCAAATTGCAATGAATAGCGCGTTTCTGGATATGGACTTGCTGTTGTGCGGGGAAACCGG
CACCGGCAAGGACACACTGGCCAACCGCATTCACGAGTTGTCCAGCAGGTCGGGACCCTTTGTGGGCATG
AACTGCGCCGCCATTCCCGAGTCGCTGGCAGAGAGCCAGTTATTCGGTGTGGTCAACGGTGCATTCACCG
GCGTATGCCGGGCTCGCGAGGGCTACATAGAGGCCTCCAGTGGTGGCACCTTGTACCTGGATGAAATCGA
CAGCATGCCGTTGAGCCTGCAAGCCAAACTGCTGCGTGTGTTGGAGAGTCGAGGTATCGAGCGTCTGGGC
TCGACCGAATTTATCCCGGTGGATCTGCGGATCATTGCCTCGGCCCAGCGGCCACTGGATGAACTGGTGG
AACAAGGACTTTTCCGTCGCGACCTGTTTTTTCGGCTCAACGTGCTGACGCTTCACTTGCCAGCCTTGCG
CAAACGTCGTGAACAGATCCTGCCATTGTTCGACCAGTTCACCCAGGGTATCGCTGCCGAGTTCGGACGT
CCCGCTCCTGC
