[The description below was written by a language model from this plasmid's Addgene catalogue record.]
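Description:
pBW215J105-Amp32C is a synthetic biology plasmid built on the BioBrick vector pSB3K3, a bacterial backbone listed here as low copy and selected with kanamycin. It is maintained in standard E. coli cloning strains such as DH5alpha. No feature table accompanies the entry, so the origin of replication and the exact boundaries of the parts cannot be confirmed from the record itself; the architecture has to be read from the insert name.

That name, J105-30hrpR-32hrpS-t-hrpL-30gfp-t, describes a two-stage genetic amplifier circuit. "J105" appears to denote the input promoter, most likely shorthand for a constitutive promoter from the BioBrick registry, though the record only says "see insert". It drives an operon of hrpR and hrpS, each preceded by what appear to be ribosome binding sites labelled "30" and "32", followed by a terminator. HrpR and HrpS are the enhancer-binding activator proteins of the Pseudomonas syringae hrp regulatory system. They act together to switch on the sigma-54-dependent hrpL promoter. Here that promoter forms the second stage, controlling a gfp reporter with its own "30" ribosome binding site and a terminator. The transcriptional signal entering at the input promoter is therefore relayed through the activator pair and read out as amplified GFP fluorescence.

The associated work concerns modular, tunable amplifiers for scaling transcriptional signals in cascaded gene networks. The "Amp32C" designation plausibly marks the variant whose gain is set by the hrpS ribosome binding site. A fixed input promoter would suit characterising amplifier output at a defined input level, although the record does not state this explicitly.
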