Addgene plasmid #78650: pBW215J105-Amp32C
Purpose: pSB3K3 carrying J105-30hrpR-32hrpS-t-hrpL-30gfp-t
Depositing lab: Baojun Wang. Depositing organization: University of Edinburgh. Publication: Engineering modular and tunable genetic amplifiers for scaling transcriptional signals in cascaded gene networks. Wang B, Barahona M, Buck M. Nucleic Acids Res. 2014 Aug;42(14):9484-92. doi: 10.1093/nar/gku593. Epub 2014 Jul 16. PubMed 25030903.
Backbone
  Vector backbone: pSB3K3
  Backbone manufacturer: BioBrick vector, IGEM registry
  Vector type: Synthetic Biology
Growth in bacteria
  Bacterial resistance: Kanamycin, 50 μg/mL
  Growth temperature: 37°C
  Growth strain: DH5alpha
  Copy number: Low Copy
Gene/Insert
  Gene/Insert name: J105-30hrpR-32hrpS-t-hrpL-30gfp-t
  Species: Synthetic
  Promoter: see insert
  Cloning method: Unknown
  Sequencing primers: 5′ pBRforEco; 3′ RNAde-BB-2R
Terms and licenses: Academic/Nonprofit Terms; Industry Terms: Not Available to Industry
How to cite: pBW215J105-Amp32C was a gift from Baojun Wang (Addgene plasmid # 78650 ; http://n2t.net/addgene:78650 ; RRID:Addgene_78650)
